Addgene plasmid #221388: pcDNA5-FRT/T0-3XFLAG-NFATC2IP SLD2
Purpose: Mammalian expression vector of triple Flag tagged NFATC2IP ORF SUMO-like domain 2 (SLD2, aa 345-418)
Depositing lab: Daniel Durocher. Depositing organization: Sinai Health System. Publication: NFATC2IP is a mediator of SUMO-dependent genome integrity. Cho T, Hoeg L, Setiaputra D, Durocher D. Genes Dev. 2024 Apr 17;38(5-6):233-252. doi: 10.1101/gad.350914.123. PubMed 38503515.
Backbone
  Vector backbone: pcDNA5-3X-Flag-FRT-T0
  Backbone manufacturer: ThermoFisher
  Backbone size w/o insert (bp): 5191
  Total vector size (bp): 5416
  Modifications to backbone: 1xFLAG was replaced by HindIII-3xFLAG-AscI, yielding 3xFLAG vector for N-terminal tagging with MCS
  Vector type: Mammalian Expression
  Selectable markers: Hygromycin
Growth in bacteria
  Bacterial resistance: Ampicillin, 100 μg/mL
  Growth temperature: 37°C
  Growth strain: DH5alpha
  Copy number: High Copy
Gene/Insert
  Gene/Insert name: NFATC2IP
  Species: H. sapiens (human)
  Insert size (bp): 225
  Mutation: Amino acids 1-344 of NFATC2IP deleted
  Entrez Gene: NFATC2IP (a.k.a. ESC2, NIP45, RAD60)
  Promoter: CMV
  Tag / fusion protein: 3XFlag (N terminal on insert)
  Cloning method: Other
  Sequencing primers: 5′ cgcaaatgggcggtaggcgtg
Terms and licenses: Academic/Nonprofit Terms; Industry Terms: Not Available to Industry
How to cite: pcDNA5-FRT/T0-3XFLAG-NFATC2IP SLD2 was a gift from Daniel Durocher (Addgene plasmid # 221388 ; http://n2t.net/addgene:221388 ; RRID:Addgene_221388)
