[The description below was written by a language model from this plasmid's Addgene catalogue record and pLannotate feature annotations shown in this document.]
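Description:
pcDNA5-FRT/T0-3XFLAG-NFATC2IP SLD2 is a 5.4 kb mammalian expression plasmid built on a modified pcDNA5/FRT/TO backbone in which the original single FLAG tag was replaced by a 3xFLAG cassette followed by a multiple cloning site for N-terminal tagging. It is propagated in E. coli as a high-copy plasmid through a ColE1/pUC-type origin and selected with ampicillin via the bla gene and its own promoter. Short remnants of f1 ori, lac regulatory elements and a bom region are also annotated in the backbone.

The payload is a 225 bp fragment of human NFATC2IP (also known as NIP45) encoding only the second SUMO-like domain, SLD2, residues 345–418, with amino acids 1–344 deleted. It is fused at its N terminus to 3xFLAG and terminated by the bovine growth hormone polyadenylation signal. Expression is driven by the CMV enhancer/promoter. The two short tet operator matches annotated immediately downstream of it correspond to the tandem TetO sites of the "TO" design, which allow the promoter to be repressed in cells expressing the Tet repressor and induced with tetracycline or doxycycline. Downstream lies an FRT site directly preceding a hygromycin phosphotransferase coding sequence and an SV40 poly(A) signal, with no full promoter annotated upstream of it. In this arrangement, FLP-mediated recombination into a host cell line carrying a genomic FRT landing site typically places the marker behind a resident promoter, so hygromycin resistance reports correct single-copy integration.

The construct therefore suits transient or stable, isogenic and inducible expression of the isolated SLD2 domain. The associated work concerns the role of NFATC2IP in SUMO-dependent genome integrity.
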