Features (pLannotate 1.2.2; 22 found; start..end, strand, type, name):
     28..80      -  misc_feature   bom (fragment): basis of mobility region from pBR322
    235..614     +  enhancer       CMV enhancer: human cytomegalovirus immediate early enhancer
    615..818     +  promoter       CMV promoter: human cytomegalovirus (CMV) immediate early promoter
    820..839     +  promoter       PLtetO-1 promoter (fragment): modified phage lambda PL promoter with tet operator sites (Lutz and Bujard, 1997)
    841..860     +  promoter       PLtetO-1 promoter (fragment): modified phage lambda PL promoter with tet operator sites (Lutz and Bujard, 1997)
    868..901     +  promoter       TRE3GV promoter (fragment): 3rd-generation Tet-responsive promoter that can be activated by binding of Tet-On® 3G, optimized for retroviral and lentiviral vectors
   1035..1058    +  CDS            3xFLAG (fragment): three tandem FLAG® epitope tags
   1083..1304    +  CDS            NFATC2IP (fragment): NF2IP_HUMAN - Also known as NIP45. Experimental evidence at protein level: Swiss-Prot protein existence level 1. In T-helper 2 (Th2) cells, regulates the magnitude of NFAT- driven transcription of a specific subset of cytokine genes, including IL3, IL4, IL5 and IL13, but not IL2. Recruits PRMT1 to the IL4 promoter; this leads to enhancement of histone H4 'Arg-3'-methylation and facilitates subsequent histone acetylation at the IL4 locus, thus promotes robust cytokine expression (By similarity). Down-regulates formation of poly-SUMO chains by UBE2I/UBC9 (By similarity). From Homo sapiens (Human
   1374..1598    +  polyA_signal   bGH poly(A) signal: bovine growth hormone polyadenylation signal
   1602..1623    +  promoter       SV40 promoter (fragment): SV40 enhancer and early promoter
   1644..1877    +  rep_origin     f1 ori (fragment) (sequence partly withheld): f1 bacteriophage origin of replication; arrow indicates direction of (+) strand synthesis
   1882..1929    +  protein_bind   FRT: FLP-mediated recombination occurs in the 8-bp core sequence TCTAGAAA (Turan and Bode, 2011). FLP recombinase from the Saccharomyces cerevisiae 2μ plasmid
   1937..2959    +  CDS            HygR: hygromycin B phosphotransferase confers resistance to hygromycin
   2969..3094    +  CDS            ble (fragment): BLE_KLEPN - Experimental evidence at protein level: Swiss-Prot protein existence level 1. Binding protein with a strong affinity to the bleomycin family of antibiotics. Binds to CL990; an antimitotic-antibiotic compound. From Klebsiella pneumoniae.
   3089..3210    +  polyA_signal   SV40 poly(A) signal: SV40 polyadenylation signal
   3283..3299    -  protein_bind   lac operator: The lac repressor binds to the lac operator to inhibit transcription in E. coli. This inhibition can be relieved by adding lactose or isopropyl-β-D-thiogalactopyranoside (IPTG). lac repressor encoded by lacI
   3307..3337    -  promoter       lac promoter: promoter for the E. coli lac operon
   3352..3373    -  protein_bind   CAP binding site: CAP binding activates transcription in the presence of cAMP. E. coli catabolite activator protein
   3386..3478    -  CDS            lacI (fragment): lac repressor; lacI; The lac repressor binds to the lac operator to inhibit transcription in E. coli. This inhibition can be relieved by adding lactose or isopropyl-β-D-thiogalactopyranoside (IPTG).
   3661..4249    -  rep_origin     ori: high-copy-number ColE1/pMB1/pBR322/pUC origin of replication
   4420..5280    -  CDS            AmpR: β-lactamase; bla; confers resistance to ampicillin, carbenicillin, and related antibiotics
   5281..5385    -  promoter       AmpR promoter: bla
>Addgene plasmid #221388 | pcDNA5-FRT/T0-3XFLAG-NFATC2IP SLD2 | addgene full sequence | sequence record 437445 | Addgene NGS Result
GACGGATCGGGAGATCTCCCGATCCCCTATGGTGCACTCTCAGTACAATCTGCTCTGATGCCGCATAGTT
AAGCCAGTATCTGCTCCCTGCTTGTGTGTTGGAGGTCGCTGAGTAGTGCGCGAGCAAAATTTAAGCTACA
ACAAGGCAAGGCTTGACCGACAATTGCATGAAGAATCTGCTTAGGGTTAGGCGTTTTGCGCTGCTTCGCG
ATGTACGGGCCAGATATACGCGTTGACATTGATTATTGACTAGTTATTAATAGTAATCAATTACGGGGTC
ATTAGTTCATAGCCCATATATGGAGTTCCGCGTTACATAACTTACGGTAAATGGCCCGCCTGGCTGACCG
CCCAACGACCCCCGCCCATTGACGTCAATAATGACGTATGTTCCCATAGTAACGCCAATAGGGACTTTCC
ATTGACGTCAATGGGTGGAGTATTTACGGTAAACTGCCCACTTGGCAGTACATCAAGTGTATCATATGCC
AAGTACGCCCCCTATTGACGTCAATGACGGTAAATGGCCCGCCTGGCATTATGCCCAGTACATGACCTTA
TGGGACTTTCCTACTTGGCAGTACATCTACGTATTAGTCATCGCTATTACCATGGTGATGCGGTTTTGGC
AGTACATCAATGGGCGTGGATAGCGGTTTGACTCACGGGGATTTCCAAGTCTCCACCCCATTGACGTCAA
TGGGAGTTTGTTTTGGCACCAAAATCAACGGGACTTTCCAAAATGTCGTAACAACTCCGCCCCATTGACG
CAAATGGGCGGTAGGCGTGTACGGTGGGAGGTCTATATAAGCAGAGCTCTCCCTATCAGTGATAGAGATC
TCCCTATCAGTGATAGAGATCGTCGACGAGCTCGTTTAGTGAACCGTCAGATCGCCTGGAGACGCCATCC
ACGCTGTTTTGACCTCCATAGAAGACACCGGGACCGATCCAGCCTCCGGACTCTAGCGTTTAAACTTAAG
CTTGGTACCATGGACTACAAGGACCACGACGGTGACTACAAGGACCACGACATCGACTACAAAGACGATG
ACGATAAAGCCGCCAGTTTAAACGGCGCGCCACAACAGCTCCAGCTCCGGGTGCAGGGAAAGGAGAAACA
CCAGACACTGGAAGTCTCACTGTCTCGAGATTCCCCTCTAAAGACCCTCATGTCCCACTATGAGGAGGCC
ATGGGACTGTCGGGACGGAAGCTCTCCTTCTTCTTTGATGGGACAAAGCTTTCAGGCAGGGAGCTGCCAG
CTGACCTGGGCATGGAATCTGGGGACCTCATTGAGGTCTGGGGCTGAGATATCCATCACACTGGCGGCCG
CTCGAGTCTAGAGGGCCCGTTTAAACCCGCTGATCAGCCTCGACTGTGCCTTCTAGTTGCCAGCCATCTG
TTGTTTGCCCCTCCCCCGTGCCTTCCTTGACCCTGGAAGGTGCCACTCCCACTGTCCTTTCCTAATAAAA
TGAGGAAATTGCATCGCATTGTCTGAGTAGGTGTCATTCTATTCTGGGGGGTGGGGTGGGGCAGGACAGC
AAGGGGGAGGATTGGGAAGACAATAGCAGGCATGCTGGGGATGCGGTGGGCTCTATGGCTTCTGAGGCGG
AAAGAACCAGCTGGGGCTCTAGGGGGTATCCCC
[124 nt withheld, positions 1644-1767]
C
[91 nt withheld, positions 1769-1859]
AGGGTGATGGTTCACGTACCTAGAAGTTCCTATTCCGAAGTTCCTATTCTCTAGAAAGTATAGGAACTTC
CTTGGCCAAAAAGCCTGAACTCACCGCGACGTCTGTCGAGAAGTTTCTGATCGAAAAGTTCGACAGCGTC
TCCGACCTGATGCAGCTCTCGGAGGGCGAAGAATCTCGTGCTTTCAGCTTCGATGTAGGAGGGCGTGGAT
ATGTCCTGCGGGTAAATAGCTGCGCCGATGGTTTCTACAAAGATCGTTATGTTTATCGGCACTTTGCATC
GGCCGCGCTCCCGATTCCGGAAGTGCTTGACATTGGGGAGTTCAGCGAGAGCCTGACCTATTGCATCTCC
CGCCGTGCACAGGGTGTCACGTTGCAAGACCTGCCTGAAACCGAACTGCCCGCTGTTCTGCAGCCGGTCG
CGGAGGCCATGGATGCGATCGCTGCGGCCGATCTTAGCCAGACGAGCGGGTTCGGCCCATTCGGACCGCA
AGGAATCGGTCAATACACTACATGGCGTGATTTCATATGCGCGATTGCTGATCCCCATGTGTATCACTGG
CAAACTGTGATGGACGACACCGTCAGTGCGTCCGTCGCGCAGGCTCTCGATGAGCTGATGCTTTGGGCCG
AGGACTGCCCCGAAGTCCGGCACCTCGTGCACGCGGATTTCGGCTCCAACAATGTCCTGACGGACAATGG
CCGCATAACAGCGGTCATTGACTGGAGCGAGGCGATGTTCGGGGATTCCCAATACGAGGTCGCCAACATC
TTCTTCTGGAGGCCGTGGTTGGCTTGTATGGAGCAGCAGACGCGCTACTTCGAGCGGAGGCATCCGGAGC
TTGCAGGATCGCCGCGGCTCCGGGCGTATATGCTCCGCATTGGTCTTGACCAACTCTATCAGAGCTTGGT
TGACGGCAATTTCGATGATGCAGCTTGGGCGCAGGGTCGATGCGACGCAATCGTCCGATCCGGAGCCGGG
ACTGTCGGGCGTACACAAATCGCCCGCAGAAGCGCGGCCGTCTGGACCGATGGCTGTGTAGAAGTACTCG
CCGATAGTGGAAACCGACGCCCCAGCACTCGTCCGAGGGCAAAGGAATAGCACGTACTACGAGATTTCGA
TTCCACCGCCGCCTTCTATGAAAGGTTGGGCTTCGGAATCGTTTTCCGGGACGCCGGCTGGATGATCCTC
CAGCGCGGGGATCTCATGCTGGAGTTCTTCGCCCACCCCAACTTGTTTATTGCAGCTTATAATGGTTACA
AATAAAGCAATAGCATCACAAATTTCACAAATAAAGCATTTTTTTCACTGCATTCTAGTTGTGGTTTGTC
CAAACTCATCAATGTATCTTATCATGTCTGTATACCGTCGACCTCTAGCTAGAGCTTGGCGTAATCATGG
TCATAGCTGTTTCCTGTGTGAAATTGTTATCCGCTCACAATTCCACACAACATACGAGCCGGAAGCATAA
AGTGTAAAGCCTGGGGTGCCTAATGAGTGAGCTAACTCACATTAATTGCGTTGCGCTCACTGCCCGCTTT
CCAGTCGGGAAACCTGTCGTGCCAGCTGCATTAATGAATCGGCCAACGCGCGGGGAGAGGCGGTTTGCGT
ATTGGGCGCTCTTCCGCTTCCTCGCTCACTGACTCGCTGCGCTCGGTCGTTCGGCTGCGGCGAGCGGTAT
CAGCTCACTCAAAGGCGGTAATACGGTTATCCACAGAATCAGGGGATAACGCAGGAAAGAACATGTGAGC
AAAAGGCCAGCAAAAGGCCAGGAACCGTAAAAAGGCCGCGTTGCTGGCGTTTTTCCATAGGCTCCGCCCC
CCTGACGAGCATCACAAAAATCGACGCTCAAGTCAGAGGTGGCGAAACCCGACAGGACTATAAAGATACC
AGGCGTTTCCCCCTGGAAGCTCCCTCGTGCGCTCTCCTGTTCCGACCCTGCCGCTTACCGGATACCTGTC
CGCCTTTCTCCCTTCGGGAAGCGTGGCGCTTTCTCATAGCTCACGCTGTAGGTATCTCAGTTCGGTGTAG
GTCGTTCGCTCCAAGCTGGGCTGTGTGCACGAACCCCCCGTTCAGCCCGACCGCTGCGCCTTATCCGGTA
ACTATCGTCTTGAGTCCAACCCGGTAAGACACGACTTATCGCCACTGGCAGCAGCCACTGGTAACAGGAT
TAGCAGAGCGAGGTATGTAGGCGGTGCTACAGAGTTCTTGAAGTGGTGGCCTAACTACGGCTACACTAGA
AGAACAGTATTTGGTATCTGCGCTCTGCTGAAGCCAGTTACCTTCGGAAAAAGAGTTGGTAGCTCTTGAT
CCGGCAAACAAACCACCGCTGGTAGCGGTGGTTTTTTTGTTTGCAAGCAGCAGATTACGCGCAGAAAAAA
AGGATCTCAAGAAGATCCTTTGATCTTTTCTACGGGGTCTGACGCTCAGTGGAACGAAAACTCACGTTAA
GGGATTTTGGTCATGAGATTATCAAAAAGGATCTTCACCTAGATCCTTTTAAATTAAAAATGAAGTTTTA
AATCAATCTAAAGTATATATGAGTAAACTTGGTCTGACAGTTACCAATGCTTAATCAGTGAGGCACCTAT
CTCAGCGATCTGTCTATTTCGTTCATCCATAGTTGCCTGACTCCCCGTCGTGTAGATAACTACGATACGG
GAGGGCTTACCATCTGGCCCCAGTGCTGCAATGATACCGCGAGACCCACGCTCACCGGCTCCAGATTTAT
CAGCAATAAACCAGCCAGCCGGAAGGGCCGAGCGCAGAAGTGGTCCTGCAACTTTATCCGCCTCCATCCA
GTCTATTAATTGTTGCCGGGAAGCTAGAGTAAGTAGTTCGCCAGTTAATAGTTTGCGCAACGTTGTTGCC
ATTGCTACAGGCATCGTGGTGTCACGCTCGTCGTTTGGTATGGCTTCATTCAGCTCCGGTTCCCAACGAT
CAAGGCGAGTTACATGATCCCCCATGTTGTGCAAAAAAGCGGTTAGCTCCTTCGGTCCTCCGATCGTTGT
CAGAAGTAAGTTGGCCGCAGTGTTATCACTCATGGTTATGGCAGCACTGCATAATTCTCTTACTGTCATG
CCATCCGTAAGATGCTTTTCTGTGACTGGTGAGTACTCAACCAAGTCATTCTGAGAATAGTGTATGCGGC
GACCGAGTTGCTCTTGCCCGGCGTCAATACGGGATAATACCGCGCCACATAGCAGAACTTTAAAAGTGCT
CATCATTGGAAAACGTTCTTCGGGGCGAAAACTCTCAAGGATCTTACCGCTGTTGAGATCCAGTTCGATG
TAACCCACTCGTGCACCCAACTGATCTTCAGCATCTTTTACTTTCACCAGCGTTTCTGGGTGAGCAAAAA
CAGGAAGGCAAAATGCCGCAAAAAAGGGAATAAGGGCGACACGGAAATGTTGAATACTCATACTCTTCCT
TTTTCAATATTATTGAAGCATTTATCAGGGTTATTGTCTCATGAGCGGATACATATTTGAATGTATTTAG
AAAAATAAACAAATAGGGGTTCCGCGCACATTTCCCCGAAAAGTGCCACCTGACGTC
